>Addgene plasmid #107864 | p15aC-4D1D | addgene full sequence | sequence record 213351 | Addgene NGS Result
ACTCTTCCTTTTTCAATATTATTGAAGCATTTATCAGGGTTATTGTCTCATGAGCGGATACATATTTGAA
TGTATTTAGAAAAATAAACAAATAGGGGTTCCGCGCACATTTCCCCGAAAAGTGCCACCTGACGTCTAAG
AAACCATTATTATCATGACATTAACCTATAAAAATAGGCGTATCACGAGGCCCTTTCGTCACACAGCTAA
CACCACGTCGTCCCTATCTGCTGCCCTAGGTCTATGAGTGGTTGCTGGATAACTTTACGGGCATGCATAA
GGCTCGTATAATATATTCAGGGAGACCACAACGGTTTCCCTCTACAAATAATTTTGTTTAACTTTACAAC
ACGAACGAAAAACATAAGGAGGTACATAATGGAACAGAAATTGATTAGCGAAGAGGATTTGGGTAGCGAT
GGCAGCGCAGGCGGAGACACGATCGTTGAACCGGCCCCCCTGAAGCCAACTTCTGAGCCCGCTCCCGGCC
CACCAGGGAATAATGGTGGCTCCTTGCTAAGTGTCATCACGGAGGGGGTCGGGGAGCTCTCGGTGATTGA
CCCTGAGGTGGCCCAGAAGGCCTGCCAGGAGGTGCTGGAGAAAGTCAAGCTCTTGCATGGAGGCGTGGCC
ATCTCTAGCAGAGGCACCCCCCTGGAGCTGGTCAATGGAGACGGAGTAGACAGCGAGATCCGTTGCCTGG
ACGACCCACCCGCCCAGATAAGGGAGGAGGAAGATGAGATGGGGGCCACGGTGGCCTCAGGCACAGCCAA
GGGAGCAAGAAGGCGGCGGCAGAACAACTCGGCCAAACAGTCTTGGCTGCTGAGGCTGTTTGAGTCGAAA
CTGTTTGACATCTCCATGGCCATTTCATACCTGTATAACTCCAAGGAGCCTGGAGTGCAGGCCTACATTG
GCAACCGGCTCTTCTGCTTTCGTAATGAGGATGTGGACTTCTATCTGCCCCAGTTGCTTAACATGTACAT
CCACATGGACGAGGACGTGGGTGATGCCATCAAGCCCTACATAGTCCACCGCTGCCGCCAGAGCATTAAC
TTTTCCCTCCAGTGTGCTCTGTTGCTGGGGGCCTACTCTTCAGACATGCACATTTCCACTCAGCGACACT
CCCGTGGGACCAAGCTACGGAAGCTGATCCTCTCAGATGAGCTGAAGCCCGCTCACCGAAAGAGGGAGCT
GCCCTCCTTGAGCCCAGCCCCCGACACAGGGCTGTCTCCCTCTAAAAGGACCCACCAGCGCTCTAAGTCA
GATGCCACCGCCAGCATAAGTCTCAGCAGCAACTTGAAACGAACAGCCAGCAACCCTAAAGTGGAGAATG
AGGACGAGCCCGTCAGACTGGCTCCTGAGCGAGAATTCATCAAGTCCCTGATGGCGATTGGCAAGCGGCT
GGCCACACTCCCCACCAAGGAGCAGAAGACACAGCGGCTGATCTCAGAGCTCTCCCTGCTCAACCACAAG
CTCCCTGCCCGAGTCTGGCTGCCCACTGCTGGCTTCGACCACCACGTGGTCCGCGTGCCCCACACCCAGG
CTGTCGTCCTCAATTCTAAGGACAAGGCTCCCTACCTGATCTATGTGGAGGTCCTCGAATGTGAAAACTT
CGACACCACTAGTGTCCCCGCCCGAATCCCCGAGAACCGAATTCGGAGCACCCGGTCTGTAGAGAACCTG
CCCGAATGCGGCATCACCCACGAGCAGCGGGCAGGCAGCTTCAGCACCGTGCCCAACTATGACAACGATG
ACGAGGCCTGGTCGGTGGATGACATAGGCGAGCTGCAGGTGGAGCTCCCTGAAGTGCACACCAACAGCTG
TGACAACATCTCCCAGTTCTCCGTGGACAGCATCACCAGCCAGGAAAGCAAGGAGCCTGTGTTCATCGCA
GCGGGTGACATCCGACGGCGCCTTTCAGAGCAGCTGGCTCACACCCCCACAGCCTTCAAACGAGACCCGG
AAGACCCTTCTGCAGTTGCTCTCAAAGAGCCCTGGCAGGAGAAAGTACGGCGCATTAGAGAGGGTTCCCC
CTATGGCCATCTCCCCAATTGGCGGCTCCTGTCAGTCATCGTCAAGTGTGGGGATGACCTTCGGCAGGAG
CTGTTGGCCTTTCAGGTGTTAAAGCAACTGCAGTCCATTTGGGAACAGGAGCGAGTACCCCTGTGGATCA
AGCCATATAAGATTCTTGTGATTTCGGCCGACAGTGGCATGATTGAACCAGTGGTCAACGCTGTATCCAT
TCACCAGGTGAAGAAGCAGTCACAGCTCTCCCTGCTCGATTACTTCCTACAGGAGCATGGCAGTTATACC
ACTGAGGCATTCCTCAGCGCCCAGCGCAATTTTGTGCAGAGTTGTGCTGGCTACTGCTTGGGCTGCTACC
TGCTGCAGGTCAAGGACAGACACAATGGGAACATCCTGTTGGACGCAGAAGGCCACATCATCCACATCGA
CTTTGGCTTCATCCTATCCAGCTCACCCCGAAACCTGGGCTTTGAGACATCAGCCTTCAAACTGACCACA
GAGTTTGTTGACGTGATGGGCGGCCTGGATGGCGACATGTTCAACTATTACAAGATGTTGATGCTGCAGG
GGCTGATCGCTGCTCGGAAACACATGGATAAGGTGGTGCAGATCGTAGAGATCATGCAACAAGGTTCTCA
GCTTCCTTGCTTCCATGGCTCCAGCACCATCCGCAACCTCAAGGAGAGGTTCCACATGAGCATGACCGAG
GAGCAGCTGCAGCTGCTGGTGGAGCAGATGGTGGATGGCAGCATGCGGTCTATAACCACCAAACTCTATG
ACGGCTTCCAGTACCTCACCAACGGCATCATGTAAGGATCCTGATGAGTTAATAACAGGCCTGCTGGTAA
TCGCAGGCCTTTTTATTTTTTTTTTTAGATCTAGCTTCATGTGGCAGGAGAAAAAAGGCTGCACCGGTGC
GTCAGCAGAATATGTGATACAGGATATATTCCGCTTCCTCGCTCACTGACTCGCTACGCTCGGTCGTTCG
ACTGCGGCGAGCGGAAATGGCTTACGAACGGGGCGGAGATTTCCTGGAAGATGCCAGGAAGATACTTAAC
AGGGAAGTGAGAGGGCCGCGGCAAAGCCGTTTTTCCATAGGCTCCGCCCCCCTGACAAGCATCACGAAAT
CTGACGCTCAAATCAGTGGTGGCGAAACCCGACAGGACTATAAAGATACCAGGCGTTTCCCCCTGGCGGC
TCCCTCGTGCGCTCTCCTGTTCCTGCCTTTCGGTTTACCGGTGTCATTCCGCTGTTATGGCCGCGTTTGT
CTCATTCCACGCCTGACACTCAGTTCCGGGTAGGCAGTTCGCTCCAAGCTGGACTGTATGCACGAACCCC
CCGTTCAGTCCGACCGCTGCGCCTTATCCGGTAACTATCGTCTTGAGTCCAACCCGGAAAGACATGCAAA
AGCACCACTGGCAGCAGCCACTGGTAATTGATTTAGAGGAGTTAGTCTTGAAGTCATGCGCCGGTTAAGG
CTAAACTGAAAGGACAAGTTTTGGTGACTGCGCTCCTCCAAGCCAGTTACCTCGGTTCAAAGAGTTGGTA
GCTCAGAGAACCTTCGAAAAACCGCCCTGCAAGGCGGTTTTTTCGTTTTCAGAGCAAGAGATTACGCGCA
GACCAAAACGATCTCAAGAAGATCATCTTATTAATCAGATAAAATATTTCTAGATTTCAGTGCAATTTAT
CTCTTCAAATGTAGCACCTGAAGTCAGCCCCATACGATATAAGTTGTAGCGGCCGCACACAGCTAACACC
ACGTCGTCCCTATCTGCTGCCCTAGGTCTATGAGTGGTTGCTGGATAACTTTACGGGCATGCATAAGGCT
CGTATAATATATTCAGGGAGACCACAACGGTTTCCCTCTACAAATAATTTTGTTTAACTTTGAGGGACTA
CAAAAGTACAAGTAAGGAGGTATACATGGAGCAGAAATTGATTAGCGAGGAAGATTTGGGTAGCGACGGT
AGCGCCGGTCCGAAAGCTAAAACTACCACACCATTGCAGGTATGTTTGTTTTACCCTAACCTCATTGGCT
ACACACGCGTTATTCTTTCATTGATTTCCTTCTGCTTGCTCGGCCACTTTCCCATTGCATTTTTATTTTG
TTACATCATTGGTTTTGTGCTGGACGCGGTGGATGGCATGGTAGCGCGACGGTTTGGCCAATGCACACAG
TTTGGTGCAATACTTGATATGTTGACGGATCGGGCGTCAACGGCTGGTTTGATTGTTGTGGTTGTGCAGG
TATTACAACCGCTTCCACATTGGGGAGCCACTTCGCTTGCATGTCTTGTTTTCCTGGATATTTCTTCGCA
TTTCTGCGTCATGTACGTGTCGCTTTATGCTGGCCGTACTAGTCATAAGGACGTGAGCAGCAGTATTTTT
TCACTTCTGCGACTTTATTATACAAATCGTCCGTTTATGTGTGCACTTTGCGTCGGACAGGAACTTTTCT
ACTTAAACTTATATATGTACGGCGTGTATGGGATCGCTGAACCTGCGTTTCTGTTCTTTATGGCTTTGAC
AGCCGCGTTGAGTGCTTTCAAGCAGGTGGTGAATGTGCAACAGCTGCTGGATAGCATGTATCATCTGGCG
GTTCTGGATGCTGCGGGAAGCCGCCAGTAATGATGAGTTAATAACAGGCCTGCTGGTAATCGCAGGCCTT
TTTATTTTTTTTTTTAGCTAGCAGCAGATTACGCGCAGAAAAAAAGGATCTCAAGAAGATCCTTTGATCT
TATTCTACGGGGTCTGACGCTCAGTGGAACGAAAACTCACGTTAAGGGATTTTGGTCATGAGATTATCAA
AAAGGATCTTCACCTAGATCCTTTTAAATTAAAAATGAAGTTTTAAATCAATCTAAAGTATATATGAGTA
AACTTGGTCTGACAGTTACGCCCCGCCCTGCCACTCATCGCAGTACTGTTGTAATTCATTAAGCATTCTG
CCGACATGGAAGCCATCACAAACGGCATGATGAACCTGAATCGCCAGCGGCATCAGCACCTTGTCGCCTT
GCGTATAATATTTGCCCATGGTGAAAACGGGGGCGAAGAAGTTGTCCATATTGGCCACGTTTAAATCAAA
ACTGGTGAAACTCACCCAGGGATTGGCTGAGACGAAAAACATATTCTCAATAAACCCTTTAGGGAAATAG
GCCAGGTTTTCACCGTAACACGCCACATCTTGCGAATATATGTGTAGAAACTGCCGGAAATCGTCGTGGT
ATTCACTCCAGAGCGATGAAAACGTTTCAGTTTGCTCATGGAAAACGGTGTAACAAGGGTGAACACTATC
CCATATCACCAGCTCACCGTCTTTCATTGCCATACGGAACTCCGGATGAGCATTCATCAGGCGGGCAAGA
ATGTGAATAAAGGCCGGATAAAACTTGTGCTTATTTTTCTTTACGGTCTTTAAAAAGGCCGTAATATCCA
GCTGAACGGTCTGGTTATAGGTACATTGAGCAACTGACTGAAATGCCTCAAAATGTTCTTTACGATGCCA
TTGGGATATATCAACGGTGGTATATCCAGTGATTTTTTTCTCCAT
Features (pLannotate 1.2.2; 6 found; start..end, strand, type, name):
      1..105     -  promoter       AmpR promoter: bla
    433..2832    +  CDS            PI4KB: PI4KB_BOVIN - Also known as PIK4CB. Experimental evidence at protein level: Swiss-Prot protein existence level 1. Phosphorylates phosphatidylinositol (PI) in the first committed step in the production of the second messenger inositol- 1,4,5,-trisphosphate (PIP) (PubMed:9218477, PubMed:11526106). May regulate Golgi disintegration/reorganization during mitosis, possibly via its phosphorylation (By similarity). Involved in Golgi-to-plasma membrane trafficking (By similarity). From Bos taurus (Bovine).
   2969..3024    -  rep_origin     RSF ori (fragment): Plasmids containing the RSF 1030 origin of replication can be propagated in E. coli cells that contain additional plasmids with compatible origins.
   3112..3657    -  rep_origin     p15A ori: Plasmids containing the medium-copy-number p15A origin of replication can be propagated in E. coli cells that contain a second plasmid with the ColE1 origin.
   4716..4759    -  rep_origin     CloDF13 ori (fragment): Plasmids containing the CloDF13 (CDF) origin of replication can be propagated in E. coli cells that contain additional plasmids with compatible origins.
   4919..5575    -  CDS            cat: CAT_ECOLX - Experimental evidence at protein level: Swiss-Prot protein existence level 1. This enzyme is an effector of chloramphenicol resistance in bacteria. From Escherichia coli. This protein is used as a marker in many commonly used cloning vectors, such as pACYC184.
