[The description below was written by a language model from this plasmid's Addgene catalogue record and pLannotate feature annotations shown in this document.]
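Description:
p15aC-4D1D is a low-copy bacterial expression plasmid built on the p15aC backbone and designed to co-express two eukaryotic lipid-metabolising enzymes in Escherichia coli. It replicates from a p15A origin, which is compatible with ColE1-type plasmids and so allows a second construct to be maintained in the same cell. Selection is by chloramphenicol through the cat (chloramphenicol acetyltransferase) gene. In the circular map an AmpR (bla) promoter lies directly upstream of cat on the same strand and appears to drive it. The annotation also reports short fragments resembling RSF and CloDF13 origins. These are only a few dozen bases long and are probably sequence similarities rather than functional replicons.

According to the catalogue, the payload consists of two inserts, each under the constitutive synthetic proD promoter and each carrying an N-terminal myc epitope tag for detection. One is phosphatidylinositol synthase (PIS) from Trypanosoma brucei, and the other is bovine phosphatidylinositol 4-kinase β (PI4Kβ). The automated feature table identifies only the PI4KB coding sequence. The PIS open reading frame, the proD promoters and the myc tags are not annotated, although an unannotated stretch between the p15A origin and the cat gene could accommodate the PIS cassette.

Together the enzymes form a short biosynthetic pathway. PIS produces phosphatidylinositol, a lipid E. coli does not normally make, and PI4Kβ phosphorylates it at the 4-position to give phosphatidylinositol 4-phosphate. The plasmid is used to reconstitute phosphoinositide synthesis in bacteria, giving a simplified background for studying phosphoinositide biology.
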