Addgene plasmid #107864: p15aC-4D1D
Purpose: Bacterial expression of PIS and PI4K
Depositing lab: Sanford Simon. Depositing organization: Rockefeller University. Publication: Escherichia coli as a platform for the study of phosphoinositide biology. Botero S, Chiaroni-Clarke R, Simon SM. Sci Adv. 2019 Mar 27;5(3):eaat4872. doi: 10.1126/sciadv.aat4872. eCollection 2019 Mar. PubMed 30944849.
Backbone
  Vector backbone: p15aC
  Vector type: Bacterial Expression
Growth in bacteria
  Bacterial resistance: Chloramphenicol, 25 μg/mL
  Growth temperature: 30°C
  Growth strain: DH5alpha
  Copy number: Low Copy
Gene/Insert 1
  Gene/Insert name: PIS (alt names: phosphatidyl inositol synthase; phosphatidylinositol synthase; PI synthase)
  Species: Trypanosome brucei
  Promoter: proD
  Tag / fusion protein: myc (N terminal on insert)
  Cloning method: Gibson Cloning
  Sequencing primers: 5′ TATTTCTAGATTTCAGTGCA; 3′ TTACAACAGTACTGCGATGA
Gene/Insert 2
  Gene/Insert name: phosphatidylinositol 4-kinase β (alt names: PI4K; phosphatidyl inositol 4-kinase β; PI4Kβ)
  Species: Bos taurus
  Promoter: proD
  Tag / fusion protein: myc (N terminal on insert)
  Cloning method: Gibson Cloning
  Sequencing primers: 5′ GAAATGCCTCAAAATGTTCTTTACGAT; 3′ CTCGCCGCAGTCGAACGA
Resource information
  A portion of this plasmid was derived from a plasmid made by: Trypanosome brucei phosphatidyl inositol synthase (PIS)(30) was kindly provided by Dr. Terry K. Smith of The University of St Andrews, UK. Bos taurus phosphatidylinositol 4-kinase β (PI4Kβ, PI4K)(52) was kindly provided by Dr. Tamas Balla of the Program for Developmental Neuroscience at NIH. See references in paper
Terms and licenses: Academic/Nonprofit Terms; Industry Terms: Not Available to Industry
How to cite: p15aC-4D1D was a gift from Sanford Simon (Addgene plasmid # 107864 ; http://n2t.net/addgene:107864 ; RRID:Addgene_107864)
